>Addgene plasmid #13889 | RCAS(A) cScx HA (CT#744) | addgene partial sequence | sequence record 90360 | RCAS-F 5'-ACATGGGTGGTGGTATAGCGCTTGCG-3'
GAGGAAGGCAGGAAAGACAGCTATTGGTAATTGTGAAATACGCTTTTGTCTGTGTGCTGCAGGAGCTGAG
CTGACTCTGCTGGTGGCCTCGCGTACCACTGTGGCATCGATTCTAGACCACTGTGGCCAGGCGGTAGCTG
GGACGTGCAGCCGACCACCATGGGTTCCTTTGCTATGCTGCGCCCCGCGGCCGGCCGTTACCTGTACCCC
GAGATCAGCATGCTGTCGGAGGACGAGGAGAACGGCAGCGAGAGCTCGGGCTCCGACGAGAAGCCCTTCC
ACCTGGACGCCGACGGCTTCGGCATCAAAGCCGGCAAGAGGAGGAGCGGCAAGAAAGCCGGGCGGCTGCA
CCGCGAGCCCCGGCAGCGGCACACGGCCAACGCGCGAGAGCGCGACCGCACCAACAGCGTCAACACCGCC
TTCACGGCGCTGCGCACCCTCATCCCCACCGAGCCGGCCGATAGGAAGCTGTCCAAGATCGAGACGCTGC
GCCTGGCCTCCAGCTACATCTCCCACCTGGGCAACGTGCTGCTGGTGGGAGAGGCGTGCGGCGACGGGCA
GCCGTGCCACACCAGCCCGGCTTTCTTCCACCACGGCGGAGGAGGCGGCAGCCCCCCGCCACGCGACTCC
GAGAACTCCCAGCCCAAACAGATCTGCACTTTCTGCCTCAGCAACCAGAGGAAGCTGAGTAAAGACCGCG
ACAGGAAGACGGCGATCCGGAGTTACCCATACGACGTGCCTGACTACGCCTAGGATCCTCTAGAGTCGAC
CTGCAGCCAAGCTTATCGATGCGATGTACGGGCCAGATATACGCGTATCTGAGGGGACTAGGGTGTGTTT
AGGCGAAAAGCGGGGCTTCGGTTGTACGCGGTTAGGAGTCCCCTCAGGATATAGTAGTTTCGCTTTTGCA
TAGGGAGGGGGAAATGTAGTCTTATGCAATACTCTTGTAGTCTTGCAACATGGTAACGATGAGTTAGCAA
CATGCCTTACAAGGAGAGAAAA
