[The description below was written by a language model from this plasmid's Addgene catalogue record.]
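Description:
RCAS(A) cScx HA is a replication-competent avian retroviral vector built on the RCASBP(A) backbone (about 11.6 kb without insert) for misexpression of chicken Scleraxis in avian cells and embryos. RCAS vectors derive from Rous sarcoma virus: the src oncogene has been replaced by a unique ClaI cloning site, while the viral gag, pol and env genes are retained, so the provirus can produce infectious particles and spread through permissive tissue without a helper. The "BP" designation refers to the Bryan high-titre polymerase variant, and the "(A)" denotes the subgroup A envelope, which determines which avian cells can be infected. In bacteria the plasmid is maintained at high copy number under ampicillin selection. The record includes no feature table, so the bacterial origin and individual viral elements are not itemised.

The payload is an insert of roughly 600 bp encoding Gallus gallus Scleraxis (Scx), a basic helix-loop-helix transcription factor known as a marker of tendon progenitors, fused to an HA epitope tag for detection of the exogenous protein with anti-HA antibodies. The record does not say at which end of the protein the tag lies. The insert was cloned into ClaI at both ends, with both sites preserved, so orientation is not enforced by the cloning strategy. No separate internal promoter is listed; in RCAS designs the insert is typically expressed from a spliced transcript driven by the viral long terminal repeat.

The associated publication concerns a somitic compartment of tendon progenitors, consistent with use of this virus for Scx gain-of-function experiments in chick embryos. Part of the plasmid was derived from a construct made in another laboratory.
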