Addgene plasmid #13889: RCAS(A) cScx HA (CT#744)
Depositing lab: Cliff Tabin. Depositing organization: Harvard Medical School. Publication: A somitic compartment of tendon progenitors. Brent AE, Schweitzer R, Tabin CJ. Cell. 2003 Apr 18. 113(2):235-48. 10.1016/S0092-8674(03)00268-X PubMed 12705871.
Backbone
  Vector backbone: RCASBP(A)
  Backbone size w/o insert (bp): 11600
  Vector type: Retroviral ; avian expression
Growth in bacteria
  Bacterial resistance: Ampicillin, 100 μg/mL
  Growth temperature: 37°C
  Growth strain: DH5alpha
  Copy number: High Copy
Gene/Insert
  Gene/Insert name: Scleraxis (alt name: Scx)
  Species: G. gallus (chicken)
  Insert size (bp): 600
  Entrez Gene: SCX (a.k.a. SCXB)
  Tag / fusion protein: HA
  Cloning method: Restriction Enzyme; 5′ cloning site ClaI (not destroyed); 3′ cloning site ClaI (not destroyed)
  Sequencing primers: 5′ RCAS-F
Resource information
  A portion of this plasmid was derived from a plasmid made by: Andrew Lassar, Harvard
Terms and licenses: Academic/Nonprofit Terms; Industry Terms: Not Available to Industry
How to cite: RCAS(A) cScx HA (CT#744) was a gift from Cliff Tabin (Addgene plasmid # 13889 ; http://n2t.net/addgene:13889 ; RRID:Addgene_13889)
